>Addgene plasmid #28209 | TDP43 NOTAG6 | addgene partial sequence | sequence record 35851 | Bglob-pA-R 5'-ttttggcagagggaaaaaga-3'
ACACCAGCCACCACCTTCTGATAGGCAGCCTGCACCTGAGGAGTGAATTCCTCGACCCCACTGGGCTGTA
GGTGGTGGCTGGATGGCCTGAGCCCCCTCCTTTCCTGGGGTGCAGGCAGCCACAGGGCACAACCTGCAGT
CCCTGGGGTTGGGGTAGGGAGTCCGAGAGCAGCCAAGGGGCAGGTTTGGTGTCATGGGCTCAGTCCCCAG
AGCGCACGGGGAGGGGAAGGTTCCATGGCAGGACCTCTGTATAGGGACTCCGGGGATGACGACTCGGGCT
GGAGGCCAGGCAGGACGACAGGAGGTGGGGAGCAGGAGAACTCCGGGATGGGGAAGCAGGAGCCCCAGGG
ACGGGACACTCAGGGAGCAGTGGCCGTCTCCAGCAGCAGCAGGGTCCCATTTCTTCCACAAGCCTGCAGG
AAAAAGAAAGAGGATGAATGGTCAGGAACGCGTCTAACCAAAGTTCATCCCACCACCCATATTACTACCT
TGATTGTTTCCCAAACCAGCTCCACCCCCTCTGCTATTACCAAATCCACCCTGATTCCCAAAGCCACCTG
GATTACCACCAAATCTTCCACTTCTTTCTAACTGTCTATTGCTATTGTGCTTAGGTTCGGCATTGGATAT
ATGAACGCTGATTCCTTTAATGATCAAGTCCTCTCCACAAAGAGACTGCGCAATCTGATCATCTGCAAAT
GTAACAAAGGCAAAGGCCCTGAATGGCTTGGGGATGAAGACATCCATCACATCCCCGTACTGAGAGAAGA
ACTCCCGCAGCTCATCCTCAGTCATGTCCTCTGTACAGCGCCCCACAAACACTTTTCTGCTTCTCAAAGG
CTCATCTTGGCTTTGCTTAGAATTAGGAAGTTTGCAGTCACACCATCGTCCATCTATC
