>Addgene plasmid #28209 | TDP43 NOTAG6 | addgene partial sequence | sequence record 36309 | pCAG-F 5'-GCAACGTGCTGGTTATTGTG-3'
TTCCTCGATCGAGGGACCTAATAACTTCGTATAGCATACATTATACGAAGTTATATTAAGGGTTATTGAA
TAGATCGGAATTCCTGCAGCCCGGGGGATCCGGATCAGATCTCGAGATGTCTGAATATATTCGGGTAACC
GAAGATGAGAACGATGAGCCCATTGAAATACCATCGGAAGACGATGGGACGGTGCTGCTCTCCACGGTTA
CAGCCCAGTTTCCAGGGGCGTGTGGGCTTCGCTACAGGAATCCAGTGTCTCAGTGTATGAGAGGTGTCCG
GCTGGTAGAAGGAATTCTGCATGCCCCAGATGCTGGCTGGGGAAATCTGGTGTATGTTGTCAACTATCCA
AAAGATAACAAAAGAAAAATGGATGAGACAGATGCTTCATCAGCAGTGAAAGTGAAAAGAGCAGTCCAGA
AAACATCCGATTTAATAGTGTTGGGTCTCCCATGGAAAACAACCGAACAGGACCTGAAAGAGTATTTTAG
TACCTTTGGAGAAGTTCTTATGGTGCAGGTCAAGAAAGATCTTAAGACTGGTCATTCAAAGGGGTTTGGC
TTTGTTCGTTTTACGGAATATGAAACACAAGTGAAAGTAATGTCACAGCGACATATGATAGATGGACGAT
GGTGTGACTGCAAACTTCCTAATTCTAAGCAAAGCCAAGATGAGCCTTTGAGAAGCAGAAAAGTGTTTGT
GGGGCGCTGTACAGAGGACATGACTGAGGATGAGCTGCGGGAGTTCTTCTCTCAGTACGGGGATGTGATG
GATGTCTTCATCCCCAAGCCATTCAGGGCCTTTGCCTTTGTTACATTTGCAGATGATCAGATTGCGCAGT
CTCTTTGTGGAGAGGACTT
