[The description below was written by a language model from this plasmid's Addgene catalogue record.]
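Description:
TDP43 NOTAG6 is a mammalian expression plasmid built on the pCAG-EGFP/RFP-int backbone (about 5.3 kb without insert) and carrying a truncated human TARDBP (TDP-43) coding sequence. It is propagated in E. coli as a high-copy plasmid under ampicillin selection. The record does not list a mammalian selection marker, the origin of replication or the individual regulatory elements. The backbone name implies a CAG-type promoter (the strong CMV enhancer/chicken β-actin hybrid widely used for robust expression in mammalian cells, including neurons), but this is an inference from the name rather than a stated feature. It is also not recorded whether the fluorescent protein sequences suggested by the backbone name remain after cloning.

The insert is a 948 bp fragment encoding amino acids 1–314 of human TDP-43, so the far C-terminal portion of the protein, the end of the glycine-rich region, is missing. It was placed in the vector by restriction cloning between an EcoRV site, which was destroyed in the process, and an MluI site, which was retained. No epitope or fluorescent tag is listed, and the "NOTAG" name suggests the protein is expressed untagged.

The associated study examined the aggregation propensity of C-terminal TDP-43 fragments and how they harm neurons through a dominant-negative mechanism. In that context, this construct most plausibly belongs to a series of TDP-43 deletion variants for comparing the behaviour, localisation, aggregation or toxicity of different regions of the protein in transfected mammalian cells, which is relevant to ALS and related TDP-43 proteinopathies. No feature table was supplied, so the detailed layout of the plasmid cannot be confirmed here.
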