Addgene plasmid #28209: TDP43 NOTAG6
Depositing lab: Zuoshang Xu. Depositing organization: University of Massachusetts, Worcester. Publication: The C-terminal TDP-43 fragments have a high aggregation propensity and harm neurons by a dominant-negative mechanism. Yang C, Tan W, Whittle C, Qiu L, Cao L, Akbarian S, Xu Z. PLoS One. 2010 . 5(12):e15878. 10.1371/journal.pone.0015878 PubMed 21209826.
Backbone
  Vector backbone: pCAG-EGFP/RFP-int
  Backbone size w/o insert (bp): 5310
  Vector type: Mammalian Expression
Growth in bacteria
  Bacterial resistance: Ampicillin, 100 μg/mL
  Growth temperature: 37°C
  Growth strain: DH5alpha
  Growth instructions: DH5a in LB media at 37C
  Copy number: High Copy
Gene/Insert
  Gene/Insert name: Tar DNA binding protein (alt name: TDP43)
  Species: H. sapiens (human)
  Insert size (bp): 948
  Mutation: aa1-314 only
  GenBank ID: NM_007375
  Entrez Gene: TARDBP (a.k.a. ALS10, TDP-43)
  Cloning method: Restriction Enzyme; 5′ cloning site EcoRV (destroyed during cloning); 3′ cloning site Mlu1 (not destroyed)
  Sequencing primers: 5′ TTCCTACAGCTCCTGGGCAA
Terms and licenses: Academic/Nonprofit Terms; Industry Terms: Not Available to Industry
How to cite: TDP43 NOTAG6 was a gift from Zuoshang Xu (Addgene plasmid # 28209 ; http://n2t.net/addgene:28209 ; RRID:Addgene_28209)
